Addgene plasmid #102603: pTRIP-CMV-mTagBFP2-2A-FLAG-ntcGAS
Purpose: Lentivector to express Flag-tagged and shRNA-resistant cGAS and mTagBFP
Depositing lab: Nicolas Manel. Depositing organization: Institut Curie. Publication: Transmission of innate immune signaling by packaging of cGAMP in viral particles. Gentili M, Kowal J, Tkach M, Satoh T, Lahaye X, Conrad C, Boyron M, Lombard B, Durand S, Kroemer G, Loew D, Dalod M, Thery C, Manel N. Science. 2015 Sep 11;349(6253):1232-6. doi: 10.1126/science.aab3628. Epub 2015 Jul 30. PubMed 26229115.
Backbone
  Vector backbone: pTRIP
  Vector type: Mammalian Expression, Lentiviral
Growth in bacteria
  Bacterial resistance: Ampicillin, 100 μg/mL
  Growth temperature: 30°C
  Growth strain: NEB Stable
  Copy number: High Copy
Gene/Insert
  Gene/Insert name: cGAS
  Species: H. sapiens (human)
  Entrez Gene: CGAS (a.k.a. C6orf150, D4, MB21D1, h-cGAS)
  Promoter: CMV
  Cloning method: Restriction Enzyme; 5′ cloning site unknown (unknown if destroyed); 3′ cloning site unknown (unknown if destroyed)
  Sequencing primers: 5′ CMV-F
Terms and licenses: Academic/Nonprofit Terms; Industry Terms: Not Available to Industry
How to cite: pTRIP-CMV-mTagBFP2-2A-FLAG-ntcGAS was a gift from Nicolas Manel (Addgene plasmid # 102603 ; http://n2t.net/addgene:102603 ; RRID:Addgene_102603)
