[The description below was written by a language model from this plasmid's Addgene catalogue record and pLannotate feature annotations shown in this document.]
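Description:
pTRIP-CMV-mTagBFP2-2A-FLAG-ntcGAS is an HIV-1-derived lentiviral expression vector built on the pTRIP backbone, designed to deliver human cGAS (CGAS, also known as MB21D1 or C6orf150) together with a blue fluorescent marker into mammalian cells. In bacteria it is maintained through a high-copy ColE1/pUC-type origin and selected with ampicillin via the β-lactamase gene. The annotated sequence, about 12.1 kb and labelled a partial NGS result, also shows backbone remnants typical of older proviral-derived plasmids. These include an SV40 early promoter followed by fragments of the E. coli gpt gene, SV40 small t/large T intron and polyadenylation sequences, and fragments of tetracycline resistance, rop, bom and lacI, none of which appear to be intact functional units.

The transfer cassette is flanked by HIV-1 LTR sequences, with a ΔU3 self-inactivating 3′ LTR fragment annotated downstream of the insert. It carries the Ψ packaging signal with adjoining partial gag sequence, the Rev response element for Rev-dependent export of the genomic RNA, and the cPPT/CTS central flap that characterises TRIP vectors and aids nuclear import. An internal CMV enhancer/promoter drives a single open reading frame that begins with mTagBFP2 (annotated as TagBFP). According to the construct name, this is followed by a 2A self-cleaving peptide and a FLAG tag, neither of which is annotated separately, and then the cGAS coding sequence. The 2A element allows the reporter and FLAG-cGAS to be produced as separate proteins from one transcript, so blue fluorescence marks transduced cells. The record describes this cGAS as shRNA-resistant, making the vector suitable for rescue or reconstitution in cGAS-knockdown cells, although the specific changes are not stated. The associated work concerns the transmission of innate immune signalling through cGAMP packaged into viral particles.
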