Features (pLannotate 1.2.2; 32 found; start..end, strand, type, name):
     20..41      +  CDS            small t antigen (fragment): SV40 (simian virus 40) small t antigen
     43..108     +  intron         small t intron: SV40 (simian virus 40) small t antigen intron
    238..258     +  CDS            SV40 NLS: nuclear localization signal of SV40 (simian virus 40) large T antigen
    577..660     +  CDS            large T antigen (fragment): large T antigen from SV40 (simian virus 40)
    683..817     +  polyA_signal   SV40 poly(A) signal: SV40 polyadenylation signal
    984..1313    +  CDS            nef (fragment): NEF_HV1BR - Experimental evidence at protein level: Swiss-Prot protein existence level 1. Extracellular Nef protein targets CD4(+) T-lymphocytes for apoptosis by interacting with CXCR4 surface receptors (PubMed:14990729). From Human immunodeficiency virus type 1 group M subtype B (isolate BRU/LAI) (HIV-1).
   1361..1618    +  LTR            5' LTR (truncated): truncated 5' long terminal repeat (LTR) from HIV-1
   1665..1790    +  misc_feature   HIV-1 Ψ: packaging signal of human immunodeficiency virus type 1
   1774..2137    +  CDS            HIV-1 gag (fragment): gag protein from human immunodeficiency virus 1; gag
   2283..2516    +  misc_feature   RRE: The Rev response element (RRE) of HIV-1 allows for Rev-dependent mRNA export from the nucleus to the cytoplasm.
   2893..2993    +  CDS            Rev (fragment): human immunodeficiency virus 1 (HIV-1) Rev protein; rev; enhances nuclear export of unspliced and incompletely spliced viral mRNAs
   3038..3155    +  misc_feature   cPPT/CTS: central polypurine tract and central termination sequence of HIV-1
   3254..3557    +  enhancer       CMV enhancer: human cytomegalovirus immediate early enhancer
   3558..3761    +  promoter       CMV promoter: human cytomegalovirus (CMV) immediate early promoter
   3801..4499    +  CDS            TagBFP: TagBFP is a basic (constitutively fluorescent) blue fluorescent protein published in 2008, derived from Entacmaea quadricolor. It is reported to be a very rapidly-maturing monomer with very low acid sensitivity.
   4605..6170    +  CDS            CGAS: CGAS_HUMAN - Also known as C6orf150 From Homo sapiens (Human).
   6173..6361    +  CDS            nef (fragment): NEF_HV1Z2 - Experimental evidence at protein level: Swiss-Prot protein existence level 1. Extracellular Nef protein targets CD4(+) T-lymphocytes for apoptosis by interacting with CXCR4 surface receptors. From Human immunodeficiency virus type 1 group M subtype D (isolate Z2/CDC-Z34) (HIV-1).
   6363..6394    +  LTR            3' LTR (ΔU3) (fragment): self-inactivating 3' long terminal repeat (LTR) from HIV-1
   6442..6622    +  LTR            5' LTR (truncated): truncated 5' long terminal repeat (LTR) from HIV-1
   7584..7682    -  CDS            TBC1D5 (fragment): TBCD5_HUMAN - Also known as KIAA0210. Experimental evidence at protein level: Swiss-Prot protein existence level 1. May act as a GTPase-activating protein (GAP) for Rab family protein(s). May act as a GAP for RAB7A. Can displace RAB7A and retromer CSC subcomplex from the endosomal membrane to the cytosol; at least retromer displacement seems to require its catalytic activity (PubMed:19531583, PubMed:20923837). Required for retrograde transport of cargo proteins from endosomes to the trans-Golgi network (TGN); the function seems to require its catalytic activity. Involved in regulation of autop
   8088..8367    +  CDS            TcR (fragment): tetracycline efflux protein; tet; confers resistance to tetracycline
   8368..8416    -  misc_feature   bom (fragment): basis of mobility region from pBR322
   8518..8553    -  CDS            rop (fragment): Rop protein, which maintains plasmids at low copy number; rop
   8648..8752    +  promoter       AmpR promoter: bla
   8753..9613    +  CDS            AmpR: β-lactamase; bla; confers resistance to ampicillin, carbenicillin, and related antibiotics
   9784..10372   +  rep_origin     ori: high-copy-number ColE1/pMB1/pBR322/pUC origin of replication
  10555..10611   +  CDS            lacI (fragment): lac repressor; lacI; The lac repressor binds to the lac operator to inhibit transcription in E. coli. This inhibition can be relieved by adding lactose or isopropyl-β-D-thiogalactopyranoside (IPTG).
  10618..10947   +  promoter       SV40 promoter: SV40 enhancer and early promoter
  11147..11266   +  CDS            gpt (fragment): XGPT_ECOLI - Also known as gpp, gxu. Experimental evidence at protein level: Swiss-Prot protein existence level 1. Purine salvage pathway enzyme that catalyzes the transfer of the ribosyl-5-phosphate group from 5-phospho-alpha-D-ribose 1- diphosphate (PRPP) to the N9 position of the 6-oxopurines guanine and xanthine to form the corresponding ribonucleotides GMP (guanosine 5'- monophosphate) and XMP (xanthosine 5'-monophosphate), with the release of PPi. To a lesser extent, also acts on hypoxanthine (PubMed:9100006, PubMed:3886014). Does not ribophosphorylate adenine (PubMed:3886014). From Esch
  11266..11601   +  CDS            gpt (fragment): XGPT_ECOLI - Also known as gpp, gxu. Experimental evidence at protein level: Swiss-Prot protein existence level 1. Purine salvage pathway enzyme that catalyzes the transfer of the ribosyl-5-phosphate group from 5-phospho-alpha-D-ribose 1- diphosphate (PRPP) to the N9 position of the 6-oxopurines guanine and xanthine to form the corresponding ribonucleotides GMP (guanosine 5'- monophosphate) and XMP (xanthosine 5'-monophosphate), with the release of PPi. To a lesser extent, also acts on hypoxanthine (PubMed:9100006, PubMed:3886014). Does not ribophosphorylate adenine (PubMed:3886014). From Esch
  11696..12001   +  CDS            frsA (fragment): FRSA_ECOLI - Also known as yafA. Experimental evidence at protein level: Swiss-Prot protein existence level 1. Catalyzes the hydrolysis of esters (PubMed:15808744). Displays esterase activity toward pNP-butyrate (PubMed:15808744). May stimulate mixed-acid fermentation by acting as a fermentation/respiration switch that down-regulates respiration and up- regulates fermentation rates (PubMed:15169777). From Escherichia coli (strain K12).
  12005..18      +  intron         large T intron (fragment) (across the origin): SV40 (simian virus 40) large T antigen intron
>Addgene plasmid #102603 | pTRIP-CMV-mTagBFP2-2A-FLAG-ntcGAS | addgene full sequence | sequence record 202125 | Addgene Partial NGS Result
ATTTTTAAGTGTATAATGYCTACAGAGATTTAAAGCTCTAAGGTAAATATAAAATTTTTAAGTGTATAAT
GTGTTAAACTACTGATTCTAATTGTTTGTGTATTTTAGATTCCAACCTATGGAACTGATGAATGGGAGCA
GTGGTGGAATGCCTTTAATGAGGAAAACCTGTTTTGCTCAGAAGAAATGCCATCTAGTGATGATGAGGCT
ACTGCTGACTCTCAACATTCTACTCCTCCAAAAAAGAAGAGAAAGGTAGAAGACCCCAAGGACTTTCCTT
CAGAATTGCTAAGTTTTTTGAGTCATGCTGTGTTTAGTAATAGAACTCTTGCTTGCTTTGCTATTTACAC
CACAAAGGAAAAAGCTGCACTGCTATACAAGAAAATTATGGAAAAATATTCTGTAACCTTTATAAGTAGG
CATAACAGTTATAATCATAACATACTGTTTTTTCTTACTCCACACAGGCATAGAGTGTCTGCTATTAATA
ACTATGCTCAAAAATTGTGTACCTTTAGCTTTTTAATTTGTAAAGGGGTTAATAAGGAATATTTGATGTA
TAGTGCCTTGACTAGAGATCATAATCAGCCATACCACATTTGTAGAGGTTTTACTTGCTTTAAAAAACCT
CCCACACCTCCCCCTGAACCTGAAACATAAAATGAATGCAATTGTTGTTGTTAACTTGTTTATTGCAGCT
TATAATGGTTACAAATAAAGCAATAGCATCACAAATTTCACAAATAAAGCATTTTTTTCACTGCATTCTA
GTTGTGGTTTGTCCAAACTCATCAATGTATCTTATCATGTCTGGATCAACTGGATAACTCAAGCTAACCA
AAATCATCCCAAACTTCCCACCCCATACCCTATTACCACTGCCAATTACCTGTGGTTTCATTTACTCTAA
ACCTGTGATTCCTCTGAATTATTTTCATTTTAAAGAAATTGTATTTGTTAAATATGTACTACAAACTTAG
TAGTTGGAAGGGCTAATTCACTCCCAAAGAAGACAAGATATCCTTGATCTGTGGATCTACCACACACAAG
GCTACTTCCCTGATTAGCAGAACTACACACCAGGGCCAGGGGTCAGATATCCACTGACCTTTGGATGGTG
CTACAAGCTAGTACCAGTTGAGCCAGATAAGGTAGAAGAGGCCAATAAAGGAGAGAACACCAGCTTGTTA
CACCCTGTGAGCCTGCATGGGATGGATGACCCGGAGAGAGAAGTGTTAGAGTGGAGGTTTGACAGCCGCC
TAGCATTTCATCACGTGGCCCGAGAGCTGCATCCGGAGTACTTCAAGAACTGCTGATATCGAGCTTGCTA
CAAGGGACTTTCCGCTGGGGACTTTCCAGGGAGGCGTGGCCTGGGCGGGACTGGGGAGTGGCGAGCCCTC
AGATCCTGCATATAAGCAGCTGCTTTTTGCCTGTACTGGGTCTCTCTGGTTAGACCAGATCTGAGCCTGG
GAGCTCTCTGGCTAACTAGGGAACCCACTGCTTAAGCCTCAATAAAGCTTGCCTTGAGTGCTTCAAGTAG
TGTGTGCCCGTCTGTTGTGTGACTCTGGTAACTAGAGATCCCTCAGACCCTTTTAGTCAGTGTGGAAAAT
CTCTAGCAGTGGCGCCCGAACAGGGACTTGAAAGCGAAAGGGAAACCAGAGGAGCTCTCTCGACGCAGGA
CTCGGCTTGCTGAAGCGCGCACGGCAAGAGGCGAGGGGCGGCGACTGGTGAGTACGCCAAAAATTTTGAC
TAGCGGAGGCTAGAAGGAGAGAGATGGGTGCGAGAGCGTCAGTATTAAGCGGGGGAGAATTAGATCGCGA
TGGGAAAAAATTCGGTTAAGGCCAGGGGGAAAGAAAAAATATAAATTAAAACATATAGTATGGGCAAGCA
GGGAGCTAGAACGATTCGCAGTTAATCCTGGCCTGTTAGAAACATCAGAAGGCTGTAGACAAATACTGGG
ACAGCTACAACCATCCCTTCAGACAGGATCAGAAGAACTTAGATCATTATATAATACAGTAGCAACCCTC
TATTGTGTGCATCAAAGGATAGAGATAAAAGACACCAAGGAAGCTTTAGACAAGATAGAGGAAGAGCAAA
ACAAAAGTAAGACCACCGCACAGCAAGCGGCCGCTGATCTTCAGACCTGGAGGAGGAGATATGAGGGACA
ATTGGAGAAGTGAATTATATAAATATAAAGTAGTAAAAATTGAACCATTAGGAGTAGCACCCACCAAGGC
AAAGAGAAGAGTGGTGCAGAGAGAAAAAAGAGCAGTGGGAATAGGAGCTTTGTTCCTTGGGTTCTTGGGA
GCAGCAGGAAGCACTATGGGCGCAGCGTCAATGACGCTGACGGTACAGGCCAGACAATTATTGTCTGGTA
TAGTGCAGCAGCAGAACAATTTGCTGAGGGCTATTGAGGCGCAACAGCATCTGTTGCAACTCACAGTCTG
GGGCATCAAGCAGCTCCAGGCAAGAATCCTGGCTGTGGAAAGATACCTAAAGGATCAACAGCTCCTGGGG
ATTTGGGGTTGCTCTGGAAAACTCATTTGCACCACTGCTGTGCCTTGGAATGCTAGTTGGAGTAATAAAT
CTCTGGAACAGATTTGGAATCACACGACCTGGATGGAGTGGGACAGAGAAATTAACAATTACACAAGCTT
AATACACTCCTTAATTGAAGAATCGCAAAACCAGCAAGAAAAGAATGAACAAGAATTATTGGAATTAGAT
AAATGGGCAAGTTTGTGGAATTGGTTTAACATAACAAATTGGCTGTGGTATATAAAATTATTCATAATGA
TAGTAGGAGGCTTGGTAGGTTTAAGAATAGTTTTTGCTGTACTTTCTATAGTGAATAGAGTTAGGCAGGG
ATATTCACCATTATCGTTTCAGACCCACCTCCCAACCCCGAGGGGACCCGACAGGCCCGAAGGAATAGAA
GAAGAAGGTGGAGAGAGAGACAGAGACAGATCCATTCGATTAGTGAACGGATCTCGACGGTATCGCCGAA
TTCACAAATGGCAGTATTCATCCACAATTTTAAAAGAAAAGGGGGGATTGGGGGGTACAGTGCAGGGGAA
AGAATAGTAGACATAATAGCAACAGACATACAAACTAAAGAATTACAAAAACAAATTACAAAAATTCAAA
ATTTTCGGGTTTATTACAGGGACAGCAGAGATCCACTTTGGCTGATACGCGTATAGTAATCAATTACGGG
GTCATTAGTTCATAGCCCATATATGGAGTTCCGCGTTACATAACTTACGGTAAATGGCCCGCCTGGCTGA
CCGCCCAACGACCCCCGCCCATTGACGTCAATAATGACGTATGTTCCCATAGTAACGCCAATAGGGACTT
TCCATTGACGTCAATGGGTGGAGTATTTACGGTAAACTGCCCACTTGGCAGTACATCAAGTGTATCATAT
GCCAAGTACGCCCCCTATTGACGTCAATGACGGTAAATGGCCCGCCTGGCATTATGCCCAGTACATGACC
TTATGGGACTTTCCTACTTGGCAGTACATCTACGTATTAGTCATCGCTATTACCATGGTGATGCGGTTTT
GGCAGTACATCAATGGGCGTGGATAGCGGTTTGACTCACGGGGATTTCCAAGTCTCCACCCCATTGACGT
CAATGGGAGTTTGTTTTGGCACCAAAATCAACGGGACTTTCCAAAATGTCGTAACAACTCCGCCCCATTG
ACGCAAATGGGCGGTAGGCGTGTACGGTGGGAGGTCTATATAAGCAGAGCTGGTTTAGTGAACCGTCAGA
TCCCGCGGGCTAGCGCCACCATGAGCGAGCTGATTAAGGAGAACATGCACATGAAGCTGTACATGGAGGG
CACCGTGGACAACCATCACTTCAAGTGCACATCCGAGGGCGAAGGCAAGCCCTACGAGGGCACCCAGACC
ATGAGAATCAAGGTGGTCGAGGGCGGCCCTCTCCCCTTCGCCTTCGACATCCTGGCTACTAGCTTCCTCT
ACGGCAGCAAGACCTTCATCAACCACACCCAGGGCATCCCCGACTTCTTCAAGCAGTCCTTCCCTGAGGG
CTTCACATGGGAGAGAGTCACCACATACGAAGACGGGGGCGTGCTGACCGCTACCCAGGACACCAGCCTC
CAGGACGGCTGCCTCATCTACAACGTCAAGATCAGAGGGGTGAACTTCACATCCAACGGCCCTGTGATGC
AGAAGAAAACACTCGGCTGGGAGGCCTTCACCGAGACGCTGTACCCCGCTGACGGCGGCCTGGAAGGCAG
AAACGACATGGCCCTGAAGCTCGTGGGCGGGAGCCATCTGATCGCAAACGCCAAGACCACATATAGATCC
AAGAAACCCGCTAAGAACCTCAAGATGCCTGGCGTCTACTATGTGGACTACAGACTGGAAAGAATCAAGG
AGGCCAACAACGAGACCTACGTCGAGCAGCACGAGGTGGCAGTGGCCAGATACTGCGACCTCCCTAGCAA
ACTGGGGCACAAGCTTAATGGAAGCGGAGCTACTAACTTCAGCCTGCTGAAGCAGGCTGGAGACGTGGAG
GAGAACCCTGGACCTGGATCCACTAGTATGGACTACAAAGACGATGACGACAAGATGCAGCCTTGGCACG
GAAAGGCCATGCAGAGAGCTTCCGAGGCCGGAGCCACTGCCCCCAAGGCTTCCGCACGGAATGCCAGGGG
CGCCCCGATGGATCCCAACGAGTCTCCGGCTGCCCCCGAGGCCGCCCTGCCTAAGGCGGGAAAGTTCGGC
CCCGCCAGGAAGTCGGGATCCCGGCAGAAAAAGAGCGCCCCGGACACCCAGGAGAGGCCGCCCGTCCGCG
CAACTGGGGCCCGCGCCAAAAAGGCCCCTCAGCGCGCCCAGGACACGCAGCCGTCTGACGCCACCAGCGC
CCCTGGGGCAGAGGGGCTGGAGCCTCCTGCGGCTCGGGAGCCGGCTCTTTCCAGGGCTGGTTCTTGCCGC
CAGAGGGGCGCGCGCTGCTCCACGAAGCCAAGACCCCCGCCCGGGCCCTGGGACGTGCCCAGCCCCGGCC
TGCCGGTCTCGGCCCCCATTCTCGTACGGAGGGATGCGGCGCCTGGGGCCTCGAAGCTCCGGGCGGTTTT
GGAGAAGTTGAAGCTCAGCCGCGATGATATCTCCACGGCGGCGGGGATGGTGAAAGGGGTTGTGGACCAC
CTGCTGCTCAGACTGAAGTGCGACTCCGCGTTCAGAGGCGTCGGGCTGCTGAACACCGGGAGCTACTATG
AGCACGTGAAGATTTCTGCACCTAATGAATTTGATGTCATGTTTAAACTGGAAGTCCCCAGAATTCAACT
AGAAGAATATTCCAACACTCGTGCATATTACTTTGTGAAATTTAAAAGAAATCCGAAAGAAAATCATCTG
AGTCAGTTTTTAGAAGGTGAAATATTAAGCGCAAGCAAAATGCTCAGTAAGTTTAGGAAAATCATTAAGG
AAGAAATTAACGACATTAAAGATACAGATGTCATCATGAAGAGGAAAAGAGGAGGGAGCCCAGCAGTTAC
TTTATTAATAAGTGAAAAAATATCTGTGGATATAACCCTGGCTTTGGAATCAAAAAGTAGCTGGCCTGCT
AGCACCCAAGAAGGCCTGCGCATTCAAAACTGGCTTTCAGCAAAAGTTAGGAAGCAGTTGAGGTTGAAAC
CTTTCTACCTTGTACCCAAGCATGCAAAGGAAGGAAATGGTTTCCAAGAAGAAACATGGCGGCTATCCTT
CTCTCACATCGAAAAGGAAATTTTGAACAATCATGGAAAATCTAAAACGTGCTGTGAAAACAAAGAGGAA
AAGTGCTGTAGAAAGGATTGTTTAAAACTAATGAAATACCTTTTAGAACAGCTGAAAGAAAGGTTTAAAG
ACAAAAAACATCTGGATAAATTCTCTTCTTATCATGTGAAAACTGCCTTCTTTCACGTATGTACCCAGAA
CCCTCAAGACAGTCAGTGGGACCGCAAAGACCTGGGCCTCTGTTTCGACAATTGTGTCACTTACTTTCTT
CAGTGCCTCAGGACAGAAAAACTTGAGAATTATTTTATTCCTGAATTCAATCTATTCTCTAGCAACTTAA
TTGACAAAAGAAGTAAAGAATTTCTGACAAAGCAAATTGAATATGAAAGAAACAATGAGTTTCCAGTTTT
TGATGAATTTTGACTCGAGACCTAGAAAAACATGGAGCAATCACAAGTAGCAATACAGCAGCTACCAATG
CTGATTGTGCCTGGCTAGAAGCACAAGAGGAGGAGGAGGTGGGTTTTCCAGTCACACCTCAGGTACCTTT
AAGACCAATGACTTACAAGGCAGCTGTAGATCTTAGCCACTTTTTAAAAGAAAAGGGGGGACTGGAAGGG
CTAATTCACTCCCAACGAAGACAAAATCGTCGAGAGATGCTGCATATAAGCAGCTGCTTTTTGCTTGTAC
TGGGTCTCTCTGGTTAGACCAGATCTGAGCCTGGGAGCTCTCTGGCTAACTAGGGAACCCACTGCTTAAG
CCTCAATAAAGCTTGCCTTGAGTGCTTCAAGTAGTGTGTGCCCGTCTGTTGTGTGACTCTGGTAACTAGA
GATCCCTCAGACCCTTTTAGTCAGTGTGGAAAATCTCTAGCAGTAGTAGTTCATGTCATCTTATTATTCA
GTATTTATAACTTGCAAAGAAATGAATATCAGAGAGTGAGAGGCCTTGACATTATAATAGATTTAGCAGG
AATTGAACTAGGAGTGGAGCACACAGGCAAAGCTGCAGAAGTACTTGGAAGAAGCCACCAGAGATACTCA
CGATTCTGCACATACCTGGCTAATCCCAGATCCTAAGGATTACATTAAGTTTACTAACATTTATATAATG
ATTTATAGTTTAAAGTATAAACTTATCTAATTTACTATTCTGACAGATATTAATTAATCCTCAAATATCA
TAAGAGATGATTACTATTATCCCCATTTAACACAAGAGGAAACTGAGAGGGAAAGATGTTGAAGTAATTT
TCCCACAATTACAGCATCCGTTAGTTACGACTCTATGATCTTCTGACACAAATTCCATTTACTCCTCACC
CTATGACTCAGTCGAATATATCAAAGTTATGGACATTATGCTAAGTAACAAATTACCCTTTTATATAGTA
AATACTGAGTAGATTGAGAGAAGAAATTGTTTGCAAACCTGAATAGCTTCAAGAAGAAGAGAAGTGAGGA
TAAGAATAACAGTTGTCATTTAACAAGTTTTAACAAGTAACTTGGTTAGAAAGGGATTCAAATGCATAAA
GCAAGGGATAAATTTTTCTGGCAACAAGACTATACAATATAACCTTAAATATGACTTCAAATAATTGTTG
GAACTTGATAAAACTAATTAAATATTATTGAAGATTATCAATATTATAAATGTAATTTACTTTTAAAAAG
GGAACATAGAAATGTGTATCATTAGAGTAGAAAACAATCCTTATTATCACAATTTGTCAAAACAAGTTTG
TTATTAACACAAGTAGAATACTGCATTCAATTAAGTTGACTGCAGATTTTGTGTTTTGTTAAAATTAGAA
AGAGATAACAACAATTTGAATTATTGAAAGTAACATGTAAATAGTTCTACATACGTTCTTTTGACATCTT
GTTCAATCATTGATCGAAGTTCTTTATCTTGGAAGAATTTGTTCCAAAGACTCTGAAATAAGGAAAACAA
TCTATTATATAGTCTCACACCTTTGTTTTACTTTTAGTGATTTCAATTTAATAATGTAAATGGTTAAAAT
TTATTCTTCTCTGAGATCATTTCACATTGCAGATAGAAAACCTGAGACTGGGGTAATTTTTATTAAAATC
TAATTTAATCTCAGAAACACATCTTTATTCTAACATCAATTTTTCCAGTTTGATATTATCATATAAAGTC
AGCCTTCCTCATCTGCAGGTTCCACAACAAAAATCCAACCAACTGTGGATCAAAAATATTGGGAAAAAAT
TAAAAATAGCAATACAACAATAAAAAAATACAAATCAGAAAAACAGCACAGTATAACAACTTTATTTAGC
ATTTACAATCTATTAGGTATTATAAGTAATCTAGCCAGATCCTCTACGCCGGACGCATCGTGGCCGGCAT
CACCGGCGCCACAGGTGCGGTTGCTGGCGCCTATATCGCCGACATCACCGATGGGGAAGATCGGGCTCGC
CACTTCGGGCTCATGAGCGCTTGTTTCGGCGTGGGTATGGTGGCAGGCCCCGTGGCCGGGGGACTGTTGG
GCGCCATCTCCTTGCATGCACCATTCCTTGCGGCGGCGGTGCTCAACGGCCTCAACCTACTACTGGGCTG
CTTCCTAATGCAGGAGTCGCATAAGGGAGAGCGTCGAATGGTGCACTCTCAGTACAATCTGCTCTGATGC
CGCATAGTTAAGCCAGCCCCGACACCCGCCAACACCCGCTGACGCGCCCTGACGGGCTTGTCTGCTCCCG
GCATCCGCTTACAGACAAGCTGTGACCGTCTCCGGGAGCTGCATGTGTCAGAGGTTTTCACCGTCATCAC
CGAAACGCGCGAGACGAAAGGGCCTCGTGATACGCCTATTTTTATAGGTTAATGTCATGATAATAATGGT
TTCTTAGACGTCAGGTGGCACTTTTCGGGGAAATGTGCGCGGAACCCCTATTTGTTTATTTTTCTAAATA
CATTCAAATATGTATCCGCTCATGAGACAATAACCCTGATAAATGCTTCAATAATATTGAAAAAGGAAGA
GTATGAGTATTCAACATTTCCGTGTCGCCCTTATTCCCTTTTTTGCGGCATTTTGCCTTCCTGTTTTTGC
TCACCCAGAAACGCTGGTGAAAGTAAAAGATGCTGAAGATCAGTTGGGTGCACGAGTGGGTTACATCGAA
CTGGATCTCAACAGCGGTAAGATCCTTGAGAGTTTTCGCCCCGAAGAACGTTTTCCAATGATGAGCACTT
TTAAAGTTCTGCTATGTGGCGCGGTATTATCCCGTATTGACGCCGGGCAAGAGCAACTCGGTCGCCGCAT
ACACTATTCTCAGAATGACTTGGTTGAGTACTCACCAGTCACAGAAAAGCATCTTACGGATGGCATGACA
GTAAGAGAATTATGCAGTGCTGCCATAACCATGAGTGATAACACTGCGGCCAACTTACTTCTGACAACGA
TCGGAGGACCGAAGGAGCTAACCGCTTTTTTGCACAACATGGGGGATCATGTAACTCGCCTTGATCGTTG
GGAACCGGAGCTGAATGAAGCCATACCAAACGACGAGCGTGACACCACGATGCCTGTAGCAATGGCAACA
ACGTTGCGCAAACTATTAACTGGCGAACTACTTACTCTAGCTTCCCGGCAACAATTAATAGACTGGATGG
AGGCGGATAAAGTTGCAGGACCACTTCTGCGCTCGGCCCTTCCGGCTGGCTGGTTTATTGCTGATAAATC
TGGAGCCGGTGAGCGTGGGTCTCGCGGTATCATTGCAGCACTGGGGCCAGATGGTAAGCCCTCCCGTATC
GTAGTTATCTACACGACGGGGAGTCAGGCAACTATGGATGAACGAAATAGACAGATCGCTGAGATAGGTG
CCTCACTGATTAAGCATTGGTAACTGTCAGACCAAGTTTACTCATATATACTTTAGATTGATTTAAAACT
TCATTTTTAATTTAAAAGGATCTAGGTGAAGATCCTTTTTGATAATCTCATGACCAAAATCCCTTAACGT
GAGTTTTCGTTCCACTGAGCGTCAGACCCCGTAGAAAAGATCAAAGGATCTTCTTGAGATCCTTTTTTTC
TGCGCGTAATCTGCTGCTTGCAAACAAAAAAACCACCGCTACCAGCGGTGGTTTGTTTGCCGGATCAAGA
GCTACCAACTCTTTTTCCGAAGGTAACTGGCTTCAGCAGAGCGCAGATACCAAATACTGTTCTTCTAGTG
TAGCCGTAGTTAGGCCACCACTTCAAGAACTCTGTAGCACCGCCTACATACCTCGCTCTGCTAATCCTGT
TACCAGTGGCTGCTGCCAGTGGCGATAAGTCGTGTCTTACCGGGTTGGACTCAAGACGATAGTTACCGGA
TAAGGCGCAGCGGTCGGGCTGAACGGGGGGTTCGTGCACACAGCCCAGCTTGGAGCGAACGACCTACACC
GAACTGAGATACCTACAGCGTGAGCTATGAGAAAGCGCCACGCTTCCCGAAGGGAGAAAGGCGGACAGGT
ATCCGGTAAGCGGCAGGGTCGGAACAGGAGAGCGCACGAGGGAGCTTCCAGGGGGAAACGCCTGGTATCT
TTATAGTCCTGTCGGGTTTCGCCACCTCTGACTTGAGCGTCGATTTTTGTGATGCTCGTCAGGGGGGCGG
AGCCTATGGAAAAACGCCAGCAACGCGGCCTTTTTACGGTTCCTGGCCTTTTGCTGGCCTTTTGCTCACA
TGTTCTTTCCTGCGTTATCCCCTGATTCTGTGGATAACCGTATTACCGCCTTTGAGTGAGCTGATACCGC
TCGCCGCAGCCGAACGACCGAGCGCAGCGAGTCAGTGAGCGAGGAAGCGGAAGAGCGCCCAATACGCAAA
CCGCCTCTCCCCGCGCGTTGGCCGATTCATTAATGCAGCTGTGGAATGTGTGTCAGTTAGGGTGTGGAAA
GTCCCCAGGCTCCCCAGCAGGCAGAAGTATGCAAAGCATGCATCTCAATTAGTCAGCAACCAGGTGTGGA
AAGTCCCCAGGCTCCCCAGCAGGCAGAAGTATGCAAAGCATGCATCTCAATTAGTCAGCAACCATAGTCC
CGCCCCTAACTCCGCCCATCCCGCCCCTAACTCCGCCCAGTTCCGCCCATTCTCCGCCCCATGGCTGACT
AATTTTTTTTATTTATGCAGAGGCCGAGGCCGCCTCGGCCTCTGAGCTATTCCAGAAGTAGTGAGGAGGC
TTTTTTGGAGGCCTAGGCTTTTGCAAAAAGCTTGGACACAAGACAGGCTTGCGAGATATGTTTGAGAATA
CCACTTTATCCCGCGTCAGGGAGAGGCAGTGCGTAAAAAGACGCGGACTCATGTGAAATACTGGTTTTTA
GTGCGCCAGATCTCTATAATCTCGCGCAACCTATTTTCCCCTCGAACACTTTTTAAGCCGTAGATAAACA
GGCTGGGACACTTCACATGAGCGAAAAATACATCGTCACCTGGGACATGTTGCAGATCCATGCACGTAAA
CTCGCAAGCCGACTGATGCCTTCTGAACAATGGAAAGGCATTATTGCCGTAAGCCGTGGCGGTCTGTACC
GGGTGCGTTACTGGCGCGTGAACTGGGTATTCGTCATGTCGATACCGTTTGTATTTCCAGCTACGATCAC
GACAACCAGCGCGAGCTTAAAGTGCTGAAACGCGCAGAAGGCGATGGCGAAGGCTTCATCGTTATTGATG
ACCTGGTGGATACCGGTGGTACTGCGGTTGCGATTCGTGAAATGTATCCAAAAGCGCACTTTGTCACCAT
CTTCGCAAAACCGGCTGGTCGTCCGCTGGTTGATGACTATGTTGTTGATATCCCGCAAGATACCTGGATT
GAACAGCCGTGGGATATGGGCGTCGTATTCGTCCCGCCAATCTCCGGTCGCTAATCTTTTCAACGCCTGG
CACTGCCGGGCGTTGTTCTTTTTAACTTCAGGCGGGTTACAATAGTTTCCAGTAAGTATTCTGGAGGCTG
CATCCATGACACAGGCAAACCTGAGCGAAACCCTGTTCAAACCCCGCTTTAAACATCCTGAAACCTCGAC
GCTAGTCCGCCGCTTTAATCACGGCGCACAACCGCCTGTGCAGTCGGCCCTTGATGGTAAAACCATCCCT
CACTGGTATCGCATGATTAACCGTCTGATGTGGATCTGGCGCGGCATTGACCCACGCGAAATCCTCGACG
TCCAGGCACGTATTGTGATGAGCGATGCCGAACGTACCGACGATGATTTATACGATACGGTGATTGGCTA
CCGTGGCGGCAACTGGATTTATGAGTGGGCCCCGGATCTTTGTGAAGGAACCTTACTTCTGTGGTGTGAC
ATAATTGGACAAACTACCTACAGAGATTTAAAGCTCTAAGGTAAATATAAA
